>Addgene plasmid #76532 | RIPK1 gRNA (BRDN0001149461) | addgene full sequence | sequence record 186016 | Addgene Assembled Sequence
CCCGGGTGCAAAGATGGATAAAGTTTTAAACAGAGAGGAATCTTTGCAGCTAATGGACCTTCTAGGTCTT
GAAAGGAGTGGGAATTGGCTCCGGTGCCCGTCAGTGGGCAGAGCGCACATCGCCCACAGTCCCCGAGAAG
TTGGGGGGAGGGGTCGGCAATTGATCCGGTGCCTAGAGAAGGTGGCGCGGGGTAAACTGGGAAAGTGATG
TCGTGTACTGGCTCCGCCTTTTTCCCGAGGGTGGGGGAGAACCGTATATAAGTGCAGTAGTCGCCGTGAA
CGTTCTTTTTCGCAACGGGTTTGCCGCCAGAACACAGGTAAGTGCCGTGTGTGGTTCCCGCGGGCCTGGC
CTCTTTACGGGTTATGGCCCTTGCGTGCCTTGAATTACTTCCACCTGGCTGCAGTACGTGATTCTTGATC
CCGAGCTTCGGGTTGGAAGTGGGTGGGAGAGTTCGAGGCCTTGCGCTTAAGGAGCCCCTTCGCCTCGTGC
TTGAGTTGAGGCCTGGCCTGGGCGCTGGGGCCGCCGCGTGCGAATCTGGTGGCACCTTCGCGCCTGTCTC
GCTGCTTTCGATAAGTCTCTAGCCATTTAAAATTTTTGATGACCTGCTGCGACGCTTTTTTTCTGGCAAG
ATAGTCTTGTAAATGCGGGCCAAGATCTGCACACTGGTATTTCGGTTTTTGGGGCCGCGGGCGGCGACGG
GGCCCGTGCGTCCCAGCGCACATGTTCGGCGAGGCGGGGCCTGCGAGCGCGGCCACCGAGAATCGGACGG
GGGTAGTCTCAAGCTGGCCGGCCTGCTCTGGTGCCTGGCCTCGCGCCGCCGTGTATCGCCCCGCCCTGGG
CGGCAAGGCTGGCCCGGTCGGCACCAGTTGCGTGAGCGGAAAGATGGCCGCTTCCCGGCCCTGCTGCAGG
GAGCTCAAAATGGAGGACGCGGCGCTCGGGAGAGCGGGCGGGTGAGTCACCCACACAAAGGAAAAGGGCC
TTTCCGTCCTCAGCCGTCGCTTCATGTGACTCCACGGAGTACCGGGCGCCGTCCAGGCACCTCGATTAGT
TCTCGAGCTTTTGGAGTACGTCGTCTTTAGGTTGGGGGGAGGGGTTTTATGCGATGGAGTTTCCCCACAC
TGAGTGGGTGGAGACTGAAGTTAGGCCAGCTTGGCACTTGATGTAATTCTCCTTGGAATTTGCCCTTTTT
GAGTTTGGATCTTGGTTCATTCTCAAGCCTCAGACAGTGGTTCAAAGTTTTTTTCTTCCATTTCAGGTGT
CGTGACGTACGGCCACCATGACCGAGTACAAGCCCACGGTGCGCCTCGCCACCCGCGACGACGTCCCCAG
GGCCGTACGCACCCTCGCCGCCGCGTTCGCCGACTACCCCGCCACGCGCCACACCGTCGATCCGGACCGC
CACATCGAGCGGGTCACCGAGCTGCAAGAACTCTTCCTCACGCGCGTCGGGCTCGACATCGGCAAGGTGT
GGGTCGCGGACGACGGCGCCGCCGTGGCGGTCTGGACCACGCCGGAGAGCGTCGAAGCGGGGGCGGTGTT
CGCCGAGATCGGCCCGCGCATGGCCGAGTTGAGCGGTTCCCGGCTGGCCGCGCAGCAACAGATGGAAGGC
CTCCTGGCGCCGCACCGGCCCAAGGAGCCCGCGTGGTTCCTGGCCACCGTCGGAGTCTCGCCCGACCACC
AGGGCAAGGGTCTGGGCAGCGCCGTCGTGCTCCCCGGAGTGGAGGCGGCCGAGCGCGCCGGGGTGCCCGC
CTTCCTGGAGACCTCCGCGCCCCGCAACCTCCCCTTCTACGAGCGGCTCGGCTTCACCGTCACCGCCGAC
GTCGAGGTGCCCGAAGGACCGCGCACCTGGTGCATGACCCGCAAGCCCGGTGCCTGAACGCGTTAAGTCG
ACAATCAACCTCTGGATTACAAAATTTGTGAAAGATTGACTGGTATTCTTAACTATGTTGCTCCTTTTAC
GCTATGTGGATACGCTGCTTTAATGCCTTTGTATCATGCTATTGCTTCCCGTATGGCTTTCATTTTCTCC
TCCTTGTATAAATCCTGGTTGCTGTCTCTTTATGAGGAGTTGTGGCCCGTTGTCAGGCAACGTGGCGTGG
TGTGCACTGTGTTTGCTGACGCAACCCCCACTGGTTGGGGCATTGCCACCACCTGTCAGCTCCTTTCCGG
GACTTTCGCTTTCCCCCTCCCTATTGCCACGGCGGAACTCATCGCCGCCTGCCTTGCCCGCTGCTGGACA
GGGGCTCGGCTGTTGGGCACTGACAATTCCGTGGTGTTGTCGGGGAAATCATCGTCCTTTCCTTGGCTGC
TCGCCTGTGTTGCCACCTGGATTCTGCGCGGGACGTCCTTCTGCTACGTCCCTTCGGCCCTCAATCCAGC
GGACCTTCCTTCCCGCGGCCTGCTGCCGGCTCTGCGGCCTCTTCCGCGTCTTCGCCTTCGCCCTCAGACG
AGTCGGATCTCCCTTTGGGCCGCCTCCCCGCGTCGACTTTAAGACCAATGACTTACAAGGCAGCTGTAGA
TCTTAGCCACTTTTTAAAAGAAAAGGGGGGACTGGAAGGGCTAATTCACTCCCAACGAAGACAAGATCTG
CTTTTTGCTTGTACTGGGTCTCTCTGGTTAGACCAGATCTGAGCCTGGGAGCTCTCTGGCTAACTAGGGA
ACCCACTGCTTAAGCCTCAATAAAGCTTGCCTTGAGTGCTTCAAGTAGTGTGTGCCCGTCTGTTGTGTGA
CTCTGGTAACTAGAGATCCCTCAGACCCTTTTAGTCAGTGTGGAAAATCTCTAGCAGTACGTATAGTAGT
TCATGTCATCTTATTATTCAGTATTTATAACTTGCAAAGAAATGAATATCAGAGAGTGAGAGGAACTTGT
TTATTGCAGCTTATAATGGTTACAAATAAAGCAATAGCATCACAAATTTCACAAATAAAGCATTTTTTTC
ACTGCATTCTAGTTGTGGTTTGTCCAAACTCATCAATGTATCTTATCATGTCTGGCTCTAGCTATCCCGC
CCCTAACTCCGCCCATCCCGCCCCTAACTCCGCCCAGTTCCGCCCATTCTCCGCCCCATGGCTGACTAAT
TTTTTTTATTTATGCAGAGGCCGAGGCCGCCTCGGCCTCTGAGCTATTCCAGAAGTAGTGAGGAGGCTTT
TTTGGAGGCCTAGGGACGTACCCAATTCGCCCTATAGTGAGTCGTATTACGCGCGCTCACTGGCCGTCGT
TTTACAACGTCGTGACTGGGAAAACCCTGGCGTTACCCAACTTAATCGCCTTGCAGCACATCCCCCTTTC
GCCAGCTGGCGTAATAGCGAAGAGGCCCGCACCGATCGCCCTTCCCAACAGTTGCGCAGCCTGAATGGCG
AATGGG
[124 nt withheld, positions 3367-3490]
C
[91 nt withheld, positions 3492-3582]
A
[49 nt withheld, positions 3584-3632]
CCTTTGACGTTGGAGTCCACGTTCTTT
[37 nt withheld, positions 3660-3696]
ACCCTATCTCGGTCTATTCTTTTGATTTATAAGGGATTTTGCCGATTTCGGCCTATTGGTTAAAAAATGA
GCTGATTTAACAAAAATTTAACGCGAATTTTAACAAAATATTAACGCTTACAATTTAGGTGGCACTTTTC
GGGGAAATGTGCGCGGAACCCCTATTTGTTTATTTTTCTAAATACATTCAAATATGTATCCGCTCATGAG
ACAATAACCCTGATAAATGCTTCAATAATATTGAAAAAGGAAGAGTATGAGTATTCAACATTTCCGTGTC
GCCCTTATTCCCTTTTTTGCGGCATTTTGCCTTCCTGTTTTTGCTCACCCAGAAACGCTGGTGAAAGTAA
AAGATGCTGAAGATCAGTTGGGTGCACGAGTGGGTTACATCGAACTGGATCTCAACAGCGGTAAGATCCT
TGAGAGTTTTCGCCCCGAAGAACGTTTTCCAATGATGAGCACTTTTAAAGTTCTGCTATGTGGCGCGGTA
TTATCCCGTATTGACGCCGGGCAAGAGCAACTCGGTCGCCGCATACACTATTCTCAGAATGACTTGGTTG
AGTACTCACCAGTCACAGAAAAGCATCTTACGGATGGCATGACAGTAAGAGAATTATGCAGTGCTGCCAT
AACCATGAGTGATAACACTGCGGCCAACTTACTTCTGACAACGATCGGAGGACCGAAGGAGCTAACCGCT
TTTTTGCACAACATGGGGGATCATGTAACTCGCCTTGATCGTTGGGAACCGGAGCTGAATGAAGCCATAC
CAAACGACGAGCGTGACACCACGATGCCTGTAGCAATGGCAACAACGTTGCGCAAACTATTAACTGGCGA
ACTACTTACTCTAGCTTCCCGGCAACAATTAATAGACTGGATGGAGGCGGATAAAGTTGCAGGACCACTT
CTGCGCTCGGCCCTTCCGGCTGGCTGGTTTATTGCTGATAAATCTGGAGCCGGTGAGCGTGGGTCTCGCG
GTATCATTGCAGCACTGGGGCCAGATGGTAAGCCCTCCCGTATCGTAGTTATCTACACGACGGGGAGTCA
GGCAACTATGGATGAACGAAATAGACAGATCGCTGAGATAGGTGCCTCACTGATTAAGCATTGGTAACTG
TCAGACCAAGTTTACTCATATATACTTTAGATTGATTTAAAACTTCATTTTTAATTTAAAAGGATCTAGG
TGAAGATCCTTTTTGATAATCTCATGACCAAAATCCCTTAACGTGAGTTTTCGTTCCACTGAGCGTCAGA
CCCCGTAGAAAAGATCAAAGGATCTTCTTGAGATCCTTTTTTTCTGCGCGTAATCTGCTGCTTGCAAACA
AAAAAACCACCGCTACCAGCGGTGGTTTGTTTGCCGGATCAAGAGCTACCAACTCTTTTTCCGAAGGTAA
CTGGCTTCAGCAGAGCGCAGATACCAAATACTGTTCTTCTAGTGTAGCCGTAGTTAGGCCACCACTTCAA
GAACTCTGTAGCACCGCCTACATACCTCGCTCTGCTAATCCTGTTACCAGTGGCTGCTGCCAGTGGCGAT
AAGTCGTGTCTTACCGGGTTGGACTCAAGACGATAGTTACCGGATAAGGCGCAGCGGTCGGGCTGAACGG
GGGGTTCGTGCACACAGCCCAGCTTGGAGCGAACGACCTACACCGAACTGAGATACCTACAGCGTGAGCT
ATGAGAAAGCGCCACGCTTCCCGAAGGGAGAAAGGCGGACAGGTATCCGGTAAGCGGCAGGGTCGGAACA
GGAGAGCGCACGAGGGAGCTTCCAGGGGGAAACGCCTGGTATCTTTATAGTCCTGTCGGGTTTCGCCACC
TCTGACTTGAGCGTCGATTTTTGTGATGCTCGTCAGGGGGGCGGAGCCTATGGAAAAACGCCAGCAACGC
GGCCTTTTTACGGTTCCTGGCCTTTTGCTGGCCTTTTGCTCACATGTTCTTTCCTGCGTTATCCCCTGAT
TCTGTGGATAACCGTATTACCGCCTTTGAGTGAGCTGATACCGCTCGCCGCAGCCGAACGACCGAGCGCA
GCGAGTCAGTGAGCGAGGAAGCGGAAGAGCGCCCAATACGCAAACCGCCTCTCCCCGCGCGTTGGCCGAT
TCATTAATGCAGCTGGCACGACAGGTTTCCCGACTGGAAAGCGGGCAGTGAGCGCAACGCAATTAATGTG
AGTTAGCTCACTCATTAGGCACCCCAGGCTTTACACTTTATGCTTCCGGCTCGTATGTTGTGTGGAATTG
TGAGCGGATAACAATTTCACACAGGAAACAGCTATGACCATGATTACGCCAAGCGCGCAATTAACCCTCA
CTAAAGGGAACAAAAGCTGGAGCTGCAAGCTTAATGTAGTCTTATGCAATACTCTTGTAGTCTTGCAACA
TGGTAACGATGAGTTAGCAACATGCCTTACAAGGAGAGAAAAAGCACCGTGCATGCCGATTGGTGGAAGT
AAGGTGGTACGATCGTGCCTTATTAGGAAGGCAACAGACGGGTCTGACATGGATTGGACGAACCACTGAA
TTGCCGCATTGCAGAGATATTGTATTTAAGTGCCTAGCTCGATACATAAACGGGTCTCTCTGGTTAGACC
AGATCTGAGCCTGGGAGCTCTCTGGCTAACTAGGGAACCCACTGCTTAAGCCTCAATAAAGCTTGCCTTG
AGTGCTTCAAGTAGTGTGTGCCCGTCTGTTGTGTGACTCTGGTAACTAGAGATCCCTCAGACCCTTTTAG
TCAGTGTGGAAAATCTCTAGCAGTGGCGCCCGAACAGGGACTTGAAAGCGAAAGGGAAACCAGAGGAGCT
CTCTCGACGCAGGACTCGGCTTGCTGAAGCGCGCACGGCAAGAGGCGAGGGGCGGCGACTGGTGAGTACG
CCAAAAATTTTGACTAGCGGAGGCTAGAAGGAGAGAGATGGGTGCGAGAGCGTCAGTATTAAGCGGGGGA
GAATTAGATCGCGATGGGAAAAAATTCGGTTAAGGCCAGGGGGAAAGAAAAAATATAAATTAAAACATAT
AGTATGGGCAAGCAGGGAGCTAGAACGATTCGCAGTTAATCCTGGCCTGTTAGAAACATCAGAAGGCTGT
AGACAAATACTGGGACAGCTACAACCATCCCTTCAGACAGGATCAGAAGAACTTAGATCATTATATAATA
CAGTAGCAACCCTCTATTGTGTGCATCAAAGGATAGAGATAAAAGACACCAAGGAAGCTTTAGACAAGAT
AGAGGAAGAGCAAAACAAAAGTAAGACCACCGCACAGCAAGCGGCCGCTGATCTTCAGACCTGGAGGAGG
AGATATGAGGGACAATTGGAGAAGTGAATTATATAAATATAAAGTAGTAAAAATTGAACCATTAGGAGTA
GCACCCACCAAGGCAAAGAGAAGAGTGGTGCAGAGAGAAAAAAGAGCAGTGGGAATAGGAGCTTTGTTCC
TTGGGTTCTTGGGAGCAGCAGGAAGCACTATGGGCGCAGCGTCAATGACGCTGACGGTACAGGCCAGACA
ATTATTGTCTGGTATAGTGCAGCAGCAGAACAATTTGCTGAGGGCTATTGAGGCGCAACAGCATCTGTTG
CAACTCACAGTCTGGGGCATCAAGCAGCTCCAGGCAAGAATCCTGGCTGTGGAAAGATACCTAAAGGATC
AACAGCTCCTGGGGATTTGGGGTTGCTCTGGAAAACTCATTTGCACCACTGCTGTGCCTTGGAATGCTAG
TTGGAGTAATAAATCTCTGGAACAGATTTGGAATCACACGACCTGGATGGAGTGGGACAGAGAAATTAAC
AATTACACAAGCTTAATACACTCCTTAATTGAAGAATCGCAAAACCAGCAAGAAAAGAATGAACAAGAAT
TATTGGAATTAGATAAATGGGCAAGTTTGTGGAATTGGTTTAACATAACAAATTGGCTGTGGTATATAAA
ATTATTCATAATGATAGTAGGAGGCTTGGTAGGTTTAAGAATAGTTTTTGCTGTACTTTCTATAGTGAAT
AGAGTTAGGCAGGGATATTCACCATTATCGTTTCAGACCCACCTCCCAACCCCGAGGGGACCCAGAGAGG
GCCTATTTCCCATGATTCCTTCATATTTGCATATACGATACAAGGCTGTTAGAGAGATAATTAGAATTAA
TTTGACTGTAAACACAAAGATATTAGTACAAAATACGTGACGTAGAAAGTAATAATTTCTTGGGTAGTTT
GCAGTTTTAAAATTATGTTTTAAAATGGACTATCATATGCTTACCGTAACTTGAAAGTATTTCGATTTCT
TGGCTTTATATATCTTGTGGAAAGGACGAAACACCGCCATGCGGCTGCCATAAAGAGTTTTAGAGCTAGA
AATAGCAAGTTAAAATAAGGCTAGTCCGTTATCAACTTGAAAAAGTGGCACCGAGTCGGTGCTTTTTTAA
GCTTGGCGTAACTAGATCTTGAGACAAATGGCAGTATTCATCCACAATTTTAAAAGAAAAGGGGGGATTG
GGGGGTACAGTGCAGGGGAAAGAATAGTAGACATAATAGCAACAGACATACAAACTAAAGAATTACAAAA
ACAAATTACAAAAATTCAAAATTTTCGGGTTTATTACAGGGACAGCAGAGATCCACTTTGGCGCCGGCTC
GAGGGGG
Features (pLannotate 1.2.2; 29 found; start..end, strand, type, name):
     14..80      +  CDS            small t antigen (fragment): SV40 (simian virus 40) small t antigen
    106..317     +  promoter       EF-1α core promoter: core promoter for human elongation factor EF-1α
    318..1256    +  intron         EF-1α intron A: intron upstream of the start codon of human EF-1α
   1278..1877    +  CDS            PuroR (fragment): puromycin N-acetyltransferase; pac from Streptomyces; confers resistance to puromycin
   1893..2481    +  misc_feature   WPRE: woodchuck hepatitis virus posttranscriptional regulatory element
   2532..2551    +  misc_feature   cPPT/CTS (fragment): central polypurine tract and central termination sequence of HIV-1
   2553..2786    +  LTR            3' LTR (ΔU3): self-inactivating 3' long terminal repeat (LTR) from HIV-1
   2864..2985    +  polyA_signal   SV40 poly(A) signal: SV40 polyadenylation signal
   3025..3160    +  rep_origin     SV40 ori: SV40 origin of replication
   3181..3199    -  promoter       T7 promoter: promoter for bacteriophage T7 RNA polymerase
   3207..3362    +  CDS            lacZα (fragment): LacZα fragment of β-galactosidase; lacZ fragment
   3367..3795    +  rep_origin     f1 ori (sequence partly withheld): f1 bacteriophage origin of replication; arrow indicates direction of (+) strand synthesis
   3848..3952    +  promoter       AmpR promoter: bla
   3953..4813    +  CDS            AmpR: β-lactamase; bla; confers resistance to ampicillin, carbenicillin, and related antibiotics
   4984..5572    +  rep_origin     ori: high-copy-number ColE1/pMB1/pBR322/pUC origin of replication
   5755..5847    +  CDS            lacI (fragment): lac repressor; lacI; The lac repressor binds to the lac operator to inhibit transcription in E. coli. This inhibition can be relieved by adding lactose or isopropyl-β-D-thiogalactopyranoside (IPTG).
   5860..5881    +  protein_bind   CAP binding site: CAP binding activates transcription in the presence of cAMP. E. coli catabolite activator protein
   5896..5926    +  promoter       lac promoter: promoter for the E. coli lac operon
   5934..5950    +  protein_bind   lac operator: The lac repressor binds to the lac operator to inhibit transcription in E. coli. This inhibition can be relieved by adding lactose or isopropyl-β-D-thiogalactopyranoside (IPTG). lac repressor encoded by lacI
   5995..6013    +  promoter       T3 promoter: promoter for bacteriophage T3 RNA polymerase
   6041..6267    +  promoter       RSV promoter: Rous sarcoma virus enhancer/promoter
   6268..6448    +  LTR            5' LTR (truncated): truncated 5' long terminal repeat (LTR) from HIV-1
   6495..6620    +  misc_feature   HIV-1 Ψ: packaging signal of human immunodeficiency virus type 1
   6604..6967    +  CDS            HIV-1 gag (fragment): gag protein from human immunodeficiency virus 1; gag
   7113..7346    +  misc_feature   RRE: The Rev response element (RRE) of HIV-1 allows for Rev-dependent mRNA export from the nucleus to the cytoplasm.
   7723..7749    +  CDS            Rev (fragment): human immunodeficiency virus 1 (HIV-1) Rev protein; rev; enhances nuclear export of unspliced and incompletely spliced viral mRNAs
   7753..7993    +  promoter       U6 promoter: RNA polymerase III promoter for human U6 snRNA
   8023..8098    +  misc_RNA       gRNA scaffold: guide RNA scaffold for the Streptococcus pyogenes CRISPR/Cas9 system
   8154..8271    +  misc_feature   cPPT/CTS: central polypurine tract and central termination sequence of HIV-1
