[The description below was written by a language model from this plasmid's Addgene catalogue record and pLannotate feature annotations shown in this document.]
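Description:
RIPK1 gRNA (BRDN0001149461) is a third-generation lentiviral guide RNA plasmid built on the lentiGuide-Puro backbone and designed to target human RIPK1 (also known as RIP1), a receptor-interacting serine/threonine kinase. It belongs to a set of individual clones associated with a human kinome CRISPR guide library. In bacteria the 8.3 kb plasmid is maintained by a high-copy ColE1/pUC-type origin and selected with ampicillin through the β-lactamase gene. The backbone also carries an f1 origin, an SV40 origin and poly(A) signal, and remnants of lac and phage promoter elements.

The lentiviral transfer cassette begins with an RSV promoter fused to a truncated HIV-1 5′ LTR, which makes genomic RNA production Tat-independent. It continues with the Ψ packaging signal, a partial gag sequence and the Rev response element, and ends in a self-inactivating ΔU3 3′ LTR. Within this unit, a human U6 RNA polymerase III promoter drives the RIPK1-specific spacer joined to the Streptococcus pyogenes Cas9 guide scaffold. This is followed by a cPPT/CTS element that aids nuclear import of the provirus. Downstream, the EF-1α core promoter with its intron A expresses puromycin N-acetyltransferase for selection of transduced mammalian cells, and a WPRE enhances transcript expression.

The plasmid does not encode Cas9, so it must be paired with a separate Cas9 vector or used in cells that already express the nuclease, typically for RIPK1 knockout. The depositor notes that the guide was designed against a reference sequence that has since been withdrawn from GenBank. The cloning method is not recorded.
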