Addgene plasmid #76532: RIPK1 gRNA (BRDN0001149461)
Purpose: 3rd generation lentiviral gRNA plasmid targeting human RIPK1
Depositing lab: John Doench & David Root. Depositing organization: Broad Institute. Publication: Optimized sgRNA design to maximize activity and minimize off-target effects of CRISPR-Cas9. Doench JG, Fusi N, Sullender M, Hegde M, Vaimberg EW, Donovan KF, Smith I, Tothova Z, Wilen C, Orchard R, Virgin HW, Listgarten J, Root DE. Nat Biotechnol. 2016 Jan 18. doi: 10.1038/nbt.3437. PubMed 26780180.
Backbone
  Vector backbone: lentiGuide-Puro
  Backbone manufacturer: Zhang Lab (Addgene plasmid # 52963)
  Vector type: Mammalian Expression, Lentiviral, CRISPR
  Selectable markers: Puromycin
Growth in bacteria
  Bacterial resistance: Ampicillin, 100 μg/mL
  Growth temperature: 37°C
  Growth strain: DH5alpha
  Copy number: High Copy
Gene/Insert
  Gene/Insert name: RIPK1 (alt name: RIPK1)
  gRNA/shRNA sequence: CCATGCGGCTGCCATAAAGA
  Species: H. sapiens (human)
  Entrez Gene: RIPK1 (a.k.a. AIEFL, IMD57, RIP, RIP-1, RIP1)
  Promoter: hU6
  Cloning method: Unknown
  Sequencing primers: 5′ U6-F; 3′ pS2-R
Terms and licenses: Academic/Nonprofit Terms; Industry Terms: Not Available to Industry
Depositor comments: The gRNA was designed to target a Genbank reference sequence which has since been removed from the database. Note that this plasmid does NOT contain Cas9. It should be used in conjunction with lentiCas9-Blast (Addgene #52962) or otherwise with cell lines already expressing Cas9. Browse the full kinome gRNA library at http://www.addgene.org/pooled-library/broadgpp-human-kinome/ or visit http://www.broadinstitute.org/rnai/public/ for detailed protocols and information.
How to cite: RIPK1 gRNA (BRDN0001149461) was a gift from John Doench & David Root (Addgene plasmid # 76532 ; http://n2t.net/addgene:76532 ; RRID:Addgene_76532)
