>Addgene plasmid #76532 | RIPK1 gRNA (BRDN0001149461) | depositor partial sequence | sequence record 143992 | Target Sequence
CCATGCGGCTGCCATAAAGA
