>Addgene plasmid #76532 | RIPK1 gRNA (BRDN0001149461) | addgene partial sequence | sequence record 186015 | hU6-F
AGAAAGTAATAATTTCTTGGGTAGTTTGCAGTTTTAAAATTATGTTTTAAAATGGACTATCATATGCTTA
CCGTAACTTGAAAGTATTTCGATTTCTTGGCTTTATATATCTTGTGGAAAGGACGAAACACCGCCATGCG
GCTGCCATAAAGAGTTTTAGAGCTAGAAATAGCAAGTTAAAATAAGGCTAGTCCGTTATCAACTTGAAAA
AGTGGCACCGAGTCGGTGCTTTTTTAAGCTTGGCGTAACTAGATCTTGAGACAAATGGCAGTATTCATCC
ACAATTTTAAAAGAAAAGGGGGGATTGGGGGGTACAGTGCAGGGGAAAGAATAGTAGACATAATAGCAAC
AGACATACAAACTAAAGAATTACAAAAACAAATTACAAAAATTCAAAATTTTCGGGTTTATTACAGGGAC
AGCAGAGATCCACTTTGGCGCCGGCTCGAGGGGGCCCGGGTGCAAAGATGGATAAAGTTTTAAACAGAGA
GGAATCTTTGCAGCTAATGGACCTTCTAGGTCTTGAAAGGAGTGGGAATTGGCTCCGGTGCCCGTCAGTG
GGCAGAGCGC
